>Addgene plasmid #162749 | MBC2-null | addgene full sequence | sequence record 320949 | Addgene NGS Result
AATGAAAGACCCCACCTGTAGGTTTGGCAAGCTAGCTTAAGTAACGCCATTTTGCAAGGCATGGAAAATA
CATAACTGAGAATAGAGAAGTTCAGATCAAGGTTAGGAACAGAGAGACAGCAGAATATGGGCCAAACAGG
ATATCTGTGGTAAGCAGTTCCTGCCCCGGCTCAGGGCCAAGAACAGATGGTCCCCAGATGCGGTCCCGCC
CTCAGCAGTTTCTAGAGAACCATCAGATGTTTCCAGGGTGCCCCAAGGACCTGAAATGACCCTGTGCCTT
ATTTGAACTAACCAATCAGTTCGCTTCTCGCTTCTGTTCGCGCGCTTCTGCTCCCCGAGCTCAATAAAAG
AGCCCACAACCCCTCACTCGGCGCGCCAGTCCTCCGATAGACTGCGTCGCCCGGGTACCCGTATTCCCAA
TAAAGCCTCTTGCTGTTTGCATCCGAATCGTGGACTCGCTGATCCTTGGGAGGGTCTCCTCAGATTGATT
GACTGCCCACCTCGGGGGTCTTTCATTTGGAGGTTCCACCGAGATTTGGAGACCCCTGCCCAGGGACCAC
CGACCCCCCCGCCGGGAGGTAAGCTGGCCAGCGGTCGTTTCGTGTCTGTCTCTGTCTTTGTGCGTGTTTG
TGCCGGCATCTAATGTTTGCGCCTGCGTCTGTACTAGTTAGCTAACTAGCTCTGTATCTGGCGGACCCGT
GGTGGAACTGACGAGTTCTGAACACCCGGCCGCAACCCTGGGAGACGTCCCAGGGACTTTGGGGGCCGTT
TTTGTGGCCCGACCTGAGGAAGGGAGTCGATGTGGAATCCGACCCCGTCAGGATATGTGGTTCTGGTAGG
AGACGAGAACCTAAAACAGTTCCCGCCTCCGTCTGAATTTTTGCTTTCGGTTTGGAACCGAAGCCGCGCG
TCTTGTCTGCTGCAGCGCTGCAGCATCGTTCTGTGTTGTCTCTGTCTGACTGTGTTTCTGTATTTGTCTG
AAAATTAGGGCCAGACTGTTACCACTCCCTTAAGTTTGACCTTAGGTCACTGGAAAGATGTCGAGCGGAT
CGCTCACAACCAGTCGGTAGATGTCAAGAAGAGACGTTGGGTTACCTTCTGCTCTGCAGAATGGCCAACC
TTTAACGTCGGATGGCCGCGAGACGGCACCTTTAACCGAGACCTCATCACCCAGGTTAAGATCAAGGTCT
TTTCACCTGGCCCGCATGGACACCCAGACCAGGTCCCCTACATCGTGACCTGGGAAGCCTTGGCTTTTGA
CCCCCCTCCCTGGGTCAAGCCCTTTGTACACCCTAAGCCTCCGCCTCCTCTTCCTCCATCCGCCCCGTCT
CTCCCCCTTGAACCTCCTCGTTCGACCCCGCCTCGATCCTCCCTTTATCCAGCCCTCACTCCTTCTCTAG
GCGCCGGAATTCACGCGTCACCATGAAAACATATGCTCCTACATTATTCATGTTTCTATGGCTGCAGCTG
GATGGGATGAGTCGACGTACCAGTTAGATCTGAGAAATGTGACTCCACCCAAGGTCTCCTTGTTTGAGCC
ATCAAAAGCAGAGATTGCAAACAAACAAAAGGCTACCCTCGTGTGCTTGGCCAGGGGCTTCTTCCCTGAC
CACGTGGAGCTGAGCTGGTGGGTGAATGGCAAGGAGGTCCACAGTGGGGTCAGCACGGACCCTCAGGCCT
ACAAGGAGAGCAATTATAGCTACTGCCTGAGCAGCCGCCTGAGGGTCTCTGCTACCTTCTGGCACAATCC
TCGAAACCACTTCCGCTGCCAAGTGCAGTTCCATGGGCTTTCAGAGGAGGACAAGTGGCCAGAGGGCTCA
CCCAAACCTGTCACACAGAACATCAGTGCAGAGGCCTGGGGCCGAGCAGACTGTGGAATCACTTCAGCAT
CCTATCATCAGGGGGTTCTGTCTGCAACCATCCTCTATGAGATCCTACTGGGGAAGGCCACCCTATATGC
TGTGCTGGTCAGTGGCCTGGTGCTGATGGCCATGGTCAAGAAAAAAAATTCCTGAGGATCCCAATTGCTC
GACCTGCAGGCATGCAAGCTTCAGGTAGCCGGCTAACGTTAACAACCGGTACCTCTAGAACTATAGCTAG
CATGCGCAAATTTAAAGCGCTGATATCGATAAAATAAAAGATTTTATTTAGTCTCCAGAAAAAGGGGGGA
ATGAAAGACCCCACCTGTAGGTTTGGCAAGCTAGCTTAAGTAACGCCATTTTGCAAGGCATGGAAAATAC
ATAACTGAGAATAGAGAAGTTCAGATCAAGGTTAGGAACAGAGAGACAGCAGAATATGGGCCAAACAGGA
TATCTGTGGTAAGCAGTTCCTGCCCCGGCTCAGGGCCAAGAACAGATGGTCCCCAGATGCGGTCCCGCCC
TCAGCAGTTTCTAGAGAACCATCAGATGTTTCCAGGGTGCCCCAAGGACCTGAAATGACCCTGTGCCTTA
TTTGAACTAACCAATCAGTTCGCTTCTCGCTTCTGTTCGCGCGCTTCTGCTCCCCGAGCTCAATAAAAGA
GCCCACAACCCCTCACTCGGCGCGCCAGTCCTCCGATAGACTGCGTCGCCCGGGTACCCGTGTATCCAAT
AAACCCTCTTGCAGTTGCATCCGACTTGTGGTCTCGCTGTTCCTTGGGAGGGTCTCCTCTGAGTGATTGA
CTACCCGTCAGCGGGGGTCTTTCATGGGTAACAGTTTCTTGAAGTTGGAGAACAACATTCTGAGGGTAGG
AGTCGAATATTAAGTAATCCTGACTCAATTAGCCACTGTTTTGAATCCACATACTCCAATACTCCTGAAA
TAGTTCATTATGGACAGCGCAGAAAGAGCTGGGGAGAATTGTGAAATTGTTATCCGCTCACAATTCCACA
CAACATACGAGCCGGAAGCATAAAGTGTAAAGCCTGGGGTGCCTAATGAGTGAGCTAACTCACATTAATT
GCGTTGCGCTCACTGCCCGCTTTCCAGTCGGGAAACCTGTCGTGCCAGCTGCATTAATGAATCGGCCAAC
GCGCGGGGAGAGGCGGTTTGCGTATTGGGCGCTCTTCCGCTTCCTCGCTCACTGACTCGCTGCGCTCGGT
CGTTCGGCTGCGGCGAGCGGTATCAGCTCACTCAAAGGCGGTAATACGGTTATCCACAGAATCAGGGGAT
AACGCAGGAAAGAACATGTGAGCAAAAGGCCAGCAAAAGGCCAGGAACCGTAAAAAGGCCGCGTTGCTGG
CGTTTTTCCATAGGCTCCGCCCCCCTGACGAGCATCACAAAAATCGACGCTCAAGTCAGAGGTGGCGAAA
CCCGACAGGACTATAAAGATACCAGGCGTTTCCCCCTGGAAGCTCCCTCGTGCGCTCTCCTGTTCCGACC
CTGCCGCTTACCGGATACCTGTCCGCCTTTCTCCCTTCGGGAAGCGTGGCGCTTTCTCATAGCTCACGCT
GTAGGTATCTCAGTTCGGTGTAGGTCGTTCGCTCCAAGCTGGGCTGTGTGCACGAACCCCCCGTTCAGCC
CGACCGCTGCGCCTTATCCGGTAACTATCGTCTTGAGTCCAACCCGGTAAGACACGACTTATCGCCACTG
GCAGCAGCCACTGGTAACAGGATTAGCAGAGCGAGGTATGTAGGCGGTGCTACAGAGTTCTTGAAGTGGT
GGCCTAACTACGGCTACACTAGAAGAACAGTATTTGGTATCTGCGCTCTGCTGAAGCCAGTTACCTTCGG
AAAAAGAGTTGGTAGCTCTTGATCCGGCAAACAAACCACCGCTGGTAGCGGTGGTTTTTTTGTTTGCAAG
CAGCAGATTACGCGCAGAAAAAAAGGATCTCAAGAAGATCCTTTGATCTTTTCTACGGGGTCTGACGCTC
AGTGGAACGAAAACTCACGTTAAGGGATTTTGGTCATGAGATTATCAAAAAGGATCTTCACCTAGATCCT
TTTAAATTAAAAATGAAGTTTTAAATCAATCTAAAGTATATATGAGTAAACTTGGTCTGACAGTTACCAA
TGCTTAATCAGTGAGGCACCTATCTCAGCGATCTGTCTATTTCGTTCATCCATAGTTGCCTGACTCCCCG
TCGTGTAGATAACTACGATACGGGAGGGCTTACCATCTGGCCCCAGTGCTGCAATGATACCGCGAGACCC
ACGCTCACCGGCTCCAGATTTATCAGCAATAAACCAGCCAGCCGGAAGGGCCGAGCGCAGAAGTGGTCCT
GCAACTTTATCCGCCTCCATCCAGTCTATTAATTGTTGCCGGGAAGCTAGAGTAAGTAGTTCGCCAGTTA
ATAGTTTGCGCAACGTTGTTGCCATTGCTACAGGCATCGTGGTGTCACGCTCGTCGTTTGGTATGGCTTC
ATTCAGCTCCGGTTCCCAACGATCAAGGCGAGTTACATGATCCCCCATGTTGTGCAAAAAAGCGGTTAGC
TCCTTCGGTCCTCCGATCGTTGTCAGAAGTAAGTTGGCCGCAGTGTTATCACTCATGGTTATGGCAGCAC
TGCATAATTCTCTTACTGTCATGCCATCCGTAAGATGCTTTTCTGTGACTGGTGAGTACTCAACCAAGTC
ATTCTGAGAATAGTGTATGCGGCGACCGAGTTGCTCTTGCCCGGCGTCAATACGGGATAATACCGCGCCA
CATAGCAGAACTTTAAAAGTGCTCATCATTGGAAAACGTTCTTCGGGGCGAAAACTCTCAAGGATCTTAC
CGCTGTTGAGATCCAGTTCGATGTAACCCACTCGTGCACCCAACTGATCTTCAGCATCTTTTACTTTCAC
CAGCGTTTCTGGGTGAGCAAAAACAGGAAGGCAAAATGCCGCAAAAAAGGGAATAAGGGCGACACGGAAA
TGTTGAATACTCATACTCTTCCTTTTTCAATATTATTGAAGCATTTATCAGGGTTATTGTCTCATGAGCG
GATACATATTTGAATGTATTTAGAAAAATAAACAAATAGGGGTTCCGCGCACATTTCCCCGAAAAGTGCC
ACCTGACGTCTAAGAAACCATTATTATCATGACATTAACCTATAAAAATAGGCGTATCACGAGGCCCTTT
CGTCTCGCGCGTTTCGGTGATGACGGTGAAAACCTCTGACACATGCAGCTCCCGGAGACGGTCACAGCTT
GTCTGTAAGCGGATGCCGGGAGCAGACAAGCCCGTCAGGGCGCGTCAGCGGGTGTTGGCGGGTGTCGGGG
CTGGCTTAACTATGCGGCATCAGAGCAGATTGTACTGAGAGTGCACCATATGCGGTGTGAAATACCGCAC
AGATGCGTAAGGAGAAAATACCGCATCAGGCGCCATTCGCCATTCAGGCTGCGCAACTGTTGGGAAGGGC
GATCGGTGCGGGCCTCTTCGCTATTACGCCAGCTGGCGAAAGGGGGATGTGCTGCAAGGCGATTAAGTTG
GGTAACGCCAGGGTTTTCCCAGTCACGACGTTGTAAAACGACGGCGCAAGGAATGGTGCATGCAAGGAGA
TGGCGCCCAACAGTCCCCCGGCCACGGGGCCTGCCACCATACCCACGCCGAAACAAGCGCTCATGAGCCC
GAAGTGGCGAGCCCGATCTTCCCCATCGGTGATGTCGGCGATATAGGCGCCAGCAACCGCACCTGTGGCG
CCGGTGATGCCGGCCACGATGCGTCCGGCGTAGAGGCGATTAGTCCAATTTGTTAAAGACAGGATATCAG
TGGTCCAGGCTCTAGTTTTGACTCAACAATATCACCAGCTGAAGCCTATAGAGTACGAGCCATAGATAAA
ATAAAAGATTTTATTTAGTCTCCAGAAAAAGGGGGG
Features (pLannotate 1.2.2; 18 found; start..end, strand, type, name):
      1..517     +  LTR            5' LTR: 5' long terminal repeat from murine embryonic stem cell virus
    581..922     +  misc_feature   MESV Ψ: packaging signal of murine embryonic stem cell virus
    989..1405    +  CDS            gag (truncated): truncated Moloney murine leukemia virus (MMLV) gag gene lacking the start codon
   1497..2012    +  CDS            TCB2_MOUSE: Experimental evidence at protein level: Swiss-Prot protein existence level 1. From Mus musculus (Mouse).
   2029..2051    +  misc_feature   MCS (fragment): pUC18/19 multiple cloning site
   2171..2685    +  LTR            3' LTR: 3' long terminal repeat from murine embryonic stem cell virus
   2847..2863    -  protein_bind   lac operator: The lac repressor binds to the lac operator to inhibit transcription in E. coli. This inhibition can be relieved by adding lactose or isopropyl-β-D-thiogalactopyranoside (IPTG). lac repressor encoded by lacI
   2871..2901    -  promoter       lac promoter: promoter for the E. coli lac operon
   2916..2937    -  protein_bind   CAP binding site: CAP binding activates transcription in the presence of cAMP. E. coli catabolite activator protein
   2950..3042    -  CDS            lacI (fragment): lac repressor; lacI; The lac repressor binds to the lac operator to inhibit transcription in E. coli. This inhibition can be relieved by adding lactose or isopropyl-β-D-thiogalactopyranoside (IPTG).
   3225..3813    -  rep_origin     ori: high-copy-number ColE1/pMB1/pBR322/pUC origin of replication
   3984..4844    -  CDS            AmpR: β-lactamase; bla; confers resistance to ampicillin, carbenicillin, and related antibiotics
   4845..4949    -  promoter       AmpR promoter: bla
   5044..5079    +  CDS            rop (fragment): Rop protein, which maintains plasmids at low copy number; rop
   5181..5280    +  misc_feature   bom (fragment): basis of mobility region from pBR322
   5286..5435    -  CDS            lacZα (fragment): LacZα fragment of β-galactosidase; lacZ fragment
   5435..5636    -  CDS            TcR (fragment): tetracycline efflux protein; tet; confers resistance to tetracycline
   5637..5735    +  CDS            env (fragment): murine leukemia virus gPr80 envelope polyprotein precursor; env; proteolytically cleaved into gp70SU and p15TM subunits
