[The description below was written by a language model from this plasmid's Addgene catalogue record and pLannotate feature annotations shown in this document.]
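Description:
MBC2-null is a gamma-retroviral mammalian expression vector built on a pMSCV backbone, designed as an empty ("null") acceptor for cloning T cell receptor genes. The retroviral unit is flanked by 5' and 3' long terminal repeats from murine embryonic stem cell virus and contains the MESV Ψ packaging signal followed by a truncated MMLV gag segment lacking its start codon, which extends the packaging region without producing Gag protein. No separate internal promoter is annotated, so expression of the insert in transduced cells would be expected to come from the 5' LTR, as is usual for MSCV vectors. Because the plasmid carries only remnants of viral coding sequence, particle production depends on gag, pol and env supplied in trans by packaging cells.

The payload, assembled by Gibson cloning, consists of a murine TCR-alpha signal peptide and the murine TCR-beta2 constant region (TRBC2). The feature table annotates the constant region as a match to mouse TCB2, followed by a short multiple cloning site fragment; the signal peptide is not separately annotated but would lie in the gap between gag and TRBC2. The record describes the scaffold as intended for expression of TCR genes, with the leader and murine beta constant region already supplied; it does not detail the format of the incoming inserts. No mammalian selection marker or reporter is annotated.

In bacteria the plasmid is maintained through a high-copy ColE1/pUC-type origin and ampicillin resistance from β-lactamase. The remaining lac, lacI, rop, bom, lacZα, tetracycline resistance and env fragments are non-functional backbone remnants. The associated work concerned the antigen reactivity of human islet T cells in type 1 diabetes.
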