Addgene plasmid #162749: MBC2-null
Purpose: MSCV backbone with murine TCR-alpha signal peptide and murine TCR-beta2 constant region (TRBC2) for expression of TCR genes
Depositing lab: Maki Nakayama. Depositing organization: University of Colorado Denver and Anschutz Medical Campus. Publication: Human islet T cells are highly reactive to preproinsulin in type 1 diabetes. Anderson AM, Landry LG, Alkanani AA, Pyle L, Powers AC, Atkinson MA, Mathews CE, Roep BO, Michels AW, Nakayama M. Proc Natl Acad Sci U S A. 2021 Oct 12;118(41). pii: 2107208118. doi: 10.1073/pnas.2107208118. PubMed 34611019.
Backbone
  Vector backbone: pMSCV
  Backbone manufacturer: Maki Nakayama
  Vector type: Mammalian Expression, Retroviral
Growth in bacteria
  Bacterial resistance: Ampicillin, 100 μg/mL
  Growth temperature: 37°C
  Growth strain: NEB Stable
  Copy number: High Copy
Gene/Insert
  Gene/Insert name: murine TCR-alpha signal peptide and murine TCR-beta2 constant region (TRBC2)
  Species: M. musculus (mouse)
  Cloning method: Gibson Cloning
Terms and licenses: Academic/Nonprofit Terms; Industry Terms: Not Available to Industry
How to cite: MBC2-null was a gift from Maki Nakayama (Addgene plasmid # 162749 ; http://n2t.net/addgene:162749 ; RRID:Addgene_162749)
